Addgene plasmid #177911: pCMV-FRB-tTA-Myc
Purpose: FRB-tTA-Myc tag
Depositing lab: Masaharu Somiya. Depositing organization: The University of Osaka. Publication: Engineering of Extracellular Vesicles for Small Molecule-Regulated Cargo Loading and Cytoplasmic Delivery of Bioactive Proteins. Somiya M, Kuroda S. Mol Pharm. 2022 May 20. doi: 10.1021/acs.molpharmaceut.2c00192. PubMed 35594496.
Backbone
  Vector backbone: pCMV
  Vector type: Mammalian Expression
Growth in bacteria
  Bacterial resistance: Ampicillin, 100 μg/mL
  Growth temperature: 37°C
  Growth strain: DH5alpha
  Copy number: High Copy
Gene/Insert
  Gene/Insert name: FRB-tTA
  Species: Synthetic
  Promoter: CMV promoter
  Tag / fusion protein: Myc tag (C terminal on insert)
  Cloning method: Gibson Cloning
  Sequencing primers: 5′ Bglob-intron-F
Terms and licenses: Academic/Nonprofit Terms; Industry Terms: Not Available to Industry
How to cite: pCMV-FRB-tTA-Myc was a gift from Masaharu Somiya (Addgene plasmid # 177911 ; http://n2t.net/addgene:177911 ; RRID:Addgene_177911)
