[The description below was written by a language model from this plasmid's Addgene catalogue record and pLannotate feature annotations shown in this document.]
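Description:
pCMV-FRB-tTA-Myc is a mammalian expression plasmid of about 6.3 kb built on a pCMV backbone with pBluescript-type bacterial elements. It is propagated in E. coli through a high-copy ColE1/pUC-type origin and selected with ampicillin via the β-lactamase gene. An f1 phage origin, remnants of the lac promoter/operator and lacZα region, and a T7 promoter upstream of the cassette are carried over from the parental cloning vector. No mammalian selection marker is annotated, which suits transient transfection.

The expression cassette consists of the human cytomegalovirus immediate-early enhancer and promoter followed by a rabbit β-globin intron, which generally improves transcript processing and expression, then the synthetic fusion open reading frame, and finally a rabbit β-globin polyadenylation signal. A short β-globin coding fragment annotated just before the poly(A) signal is probably residual globin sequence in the 3′ region. The insert joins FRB, the FKBP-rapamycin binding domain of human FRAP/mTOR, to the tetracycline-controlled transactivator tTA, annotated here as TetR followed by the herpes simplex virus VP16 activation domain. The catalogue lists a C-terminal Myc epitope tag for detection, although the automated feature table does not annotate it separately.

FRB heterodimerises with FKBP12 in the presence of rapamycin or its analogues, so this fusion allows small-molecule-induced recruitment of tTA to an FKBP-tagged partner. The associated publication title concerns engineering extracellular vesicles for small-molecule-regulated cargo loading and cytoplasmic delivery of proteins. In that context tTA plausibly serves as a functional cargo whose delivery can be read out from a tetO-driven reporter, though the record does not state the partner constructs or the reporter.
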