Features (pLannotate 1.2.2; 19 found; start..end, strand, type, name):
     43..61      +  promoter       T7 promoter: promoter for bacteriophage T7 RNA polymerase
     70..99      +  misc_feature   MCS (fragment): pBluescript multiple cloning site
    182..561     +  enhancer       CMV enhancer: human cytomegalovirus immediate early enhancer
    562..765     +  promoter       CMV promoter: human cytomegalovirus (CMV) immediate early promoter
    877..1449    +  intron         β-globin intron: intron from rabbit β-globin gene
   1538..1816    +  CDS            FRB: FKBP-rapamycin binding domain of human FRAP
   1847..2460    +  CDS            TetR (fragment): tetracycline repressor TetR; tetR from transposon Tn10; TetR binds to the tetracycline operator tetO to inhibit transcription. This inhibition can be relieved by adding tetracycline or doxycycline.
   2612..2845    +  CDS            VP16 AD: transcriptional activation domain of herpes simplex virus protein VP16 (Triezenberg et al., 1988; Cousens et al., 1989); UL48
   3021..3098    +  CDS            HBB (fragment): HBB_PONPY - Experimental evidence at transcript level: Swiss-Prot protein existence level 2. Involved in oxygen transport from the lung to the various peripheral tissues. From Pongo pygmaeus (Bornean orangutan).
   3169..3224    +  polyA_signal   β-globin poly(A) signal: rabbit β-globin polyadenylation signal (Gil and Proudfoot, 1987)
   3606..3622    -  protein_bind   lac operator: The lac repressor binds to the lac operator to inhibit transcription in E. coli. This inhibition can be relieved by adding lactose or isopropyl-β-D-thiogalactopyranoside (IPTG). lac repressor encoded by lacI
   3630..3660    -  promoter       lac promoter: promoter for the E. coli lac operon
   3675..3696    -  protein_bind   CAP binding site: CAP binding activates transcription in the presence of cAMP. E. coli catabolite activator protein
   3709..3801    -  CDS            lacI (fragment): lac repressor; lacI; The lac repressor binds to the lac operator to inhibit transcription in E. coli. This inhibition can be relieved by adding lactose or isopropyl-β-D-thiogalactopyranoside (IPTG).
   3984..4572    -  rep_origin     ori: high-copy-number ColE1/pMB1/pBR322/pUC origin of replication
   4743..5603    -  CDS            AmpR: β-lactamase; bla; confers resistance to ampicillin, carbenicillin, and related antibiotics
   5604..5708    -  promoter       AmpR promoter: bla
   5761..6189    -  rep_origin     f1 ori (sequence partly withheld): f1 bacteriophage origin of replication; arrow indicates direction of (+) strand synthesis
   6194..35      -  CDS            lacZα (fragment) (across the origin): LacZα fragment of β-galactosidase; lacZ fragment
>Addgene plasmid #177911 | pCMV-FRB-tTA-Myc | addgene full sequence | sequence record 352552 | Addgene NGS Result
TCCCAGTCACGACGTTGTAAAACGACGGCCAGTGAGCGCGCGTAATACGACTCACTATAGGGCGAATTGG
AGCTCCACCGCGGTGGCGGCCGCTCTAGAGAGCTTGGCCCATTGCATACGTTGTATCCATATCATAATAT
GTACATTTATATTGGCTCATGTCCAACATTACCGCCATGTTGACATTGATTATTGACTAGTTATTAATAG
TAATCAATTACGGGGTCATTAGTTCATAGCCCATATATGGAGTTCCGCGTTACATAACTTACGGTAAATG
GCCCGCCTGGCTGACCGCCCAACGACCCCCGCCCATTGACGTCAATAATGACGTATGTTCCCATAGTAAC
GCCAATAGGGACTTTCCATTGACGTCAATGGGTGGAGTATTTACGGTAAACTGCCCACTTGGCAGTACAT
CAAGTGTATCATATGCCAAGTACGCCCCCTATTGACGTCAATGACGGTAAATGGCCCGCCTGGCATTATG
CCCAGTACATGACCTTATGGGACTTTCCTACTTGGCAGTACATCTACGTATTAGTCATCGCTATTACCAT
GGTGATGCGGTTTTGGCAGTACATCAATGGGCGTGGATAGCGGTTTGACTCACGGGGATTTCCAAGTCTC
CACCCCATTGACGTCAATGGGAGTTTGTTTTGGCACCAAAATCAACGGGACTTTCCAAAATGTCGTAACA
ACTCCGCCCCATTGACGCAAATGGGCGGTAGGCGTGTACGGTGGGAGGTCTATATAAGCAGAGCTCGTTT
AGTGAACCGTCAGATCGCCTGGAGACGCCATCCACGCTGTTTTGACCTCCATAGAAGACACCGGGACCGA
TCCAGCCTCCGGTCGACCGATCCTGAGAACTTCAGGGTGAGTTTGGGGACCCTTGATTGTTCTTTCTTTT
TCGCTATTGTAAAATTCATGTTATATGGAGGGGGCAAAGTTTTCAGGGTGTTGTTTAGAATGGGAAGATG
TCCCTTGTATCACCATGGACCCTCATGATAATTTTGTTTCTTTCACTTTCTACTCTGTTGACAACCATTG
TCTCCTCTTATTTTCTTTTCATTTTCTGTAACTTTTTCGTTAAACTTTAGCTTGCATTTGTAACGAATTT
TTAAATTCACTTTTGTTTATTTGTCAGATTGTAAGTACTTTCTCTAATCACTTTTTTTTCAAGGCAATCA
GGGTATATTATATTGTACTTCAGCACAGTTTTAGAGAACAATTGTTATAATTAAATGATAAGGTAGAATA
TTTCTGCATATAAATTCTGGCTGGCGTGGAAATATTCTTATTGGTAGAAACAACTACACCCTGGTCATCA
TCCTGCCTTTCTCTTTATGGTTACAATGATATACACTGTTTGAGATGAGGATAAAATACTCTGAGTCCAA
ACCGGGCCCCTCTGCTAACCATGTTCATGCCTTCTTCTCTTTCCTACAGCTCCTGGGCAACGTGCTGGTT
GTTGTGCTGTCTCATCATTTTGGCAAAGAATTCCTCGACGGATCCCTCGAGGAATTCTGACACTATGATC
CTCTGGCATGAGATGTGGCATGAAGGCCTGGAAGAGGCATCTCGTTTGTACTTTGGGGAAAGGAACGTGA
AAGGCATGTTTGAGGTGCTGGAGCCCTTGCATGCTATGATGGAACGGGGCCCCCAGACTCTGAAGGAAAC
ATCCTTTAATCAGGCCTATGGTCGAGATTTAATGGAGGCCCAAGAGTGGTGCAGGAAGTACATGAAATCA
GGGAATGTCAAGGACCTCACCCAAGCCTGGGACCTCTATTATCATGTGTTCCGACGAATCTCAAAGGGTG
GTGGAGGCAGTGGCGGTGGAGGCAGCAGATTAGATAAAAGTAAAGTGATTAACAGCGCATTAGAGCTGCT
TAATGAGGTCGGAATCGAAGGTTTAACAACCCGTAAACTCGCCCAGAAGCTAGGTGTAGAGCAGCCTACA
TTGTATTGGCATGTAAAAAATAAGCGGGCTTTGCTCGACGCCTTAGCCATTGAGATGTTAGATAGGCACC
ATACTCACTTTTGCCCTTTAGAAGGGGAAAGCTGGCAAGATTTTTTACGTAATAACGCTAAAAGTTTTAG
ATGTGCTTTACTAAGTCATCGCGATGGAGCAAAAGTACATTTAGGTACACGGCCTACAGAAAAACAGTAT
GAAACTCTCGAAAATCAATTAGCCTTTTTATGCCAACAAGGTTTTTCACTAGAGAATGCATTATATGCAC
TCAGCGCTGTGGGGCATTTTACTTTAGGTTGCGTATTGGAAGATCAAGAGCATCAAGTCGCTAAAGAAGA
AAGGGAAACACCTACTACTGATAGTATGCCGCCATTATTACGACAAGCTATCGAATTATTTGATCACCAA
GGTGCAGAGCCAGCCTTCTTATTCGGCCTTGAATTGATCATATGCGGATTAGAAAAACAACTTAAATGTG
AAAGTGGGTCCGCGTACAGCCGCGCGCGTACGAAAAACAATTACGGGTCTACCATCGAGGGCCTGCTCGA
TCTCCCGGACGACGACGCCCCCGAAGAGGCGGGGCTGGCGGCTCCGCGCCTGTCCTTTCTCCCCGCGGGA
CACACGCGCAGACTGTCGACGGCCCCCCCGACCGATGTCAGCCTGGGGGACGAGCTCCACTTAGACGGCG
AGGACGTGGCGATGGCGCATGCCGACGCGCTAGACGATTTCGATCTGGACATGTTGGGGGACGGGGATTC
CCCGGGTCCGGGATTTACCCCCCACGACTCCGCCCCCTACGGCGCTCTGGATATGGCCGACTTCGAGTTT
GAGCAGATGTTTACCGATGCCCTTGGAATTGACGAGTACGGTGGGGAACAGAAACTGATTAGCGAAGAAG
ATCTGTAACTCAAATCCTGCACAACAGATTCTTCATGTTTGGACCAAATCAACTTGTGATACCATGCTCA
AAGAGGCCTCAATTATATTTGAGTTTTTAATTTTTATGAAAAAAAAAAAAAAAACGGAATTCCTCGAGGG
ATCCGTCGAGGAATTCACTCCTCAGGTGCAGGCTGCCTATCAGAAGGTGGTGGCTGGTGTGGCCAATGCC
CTGGCTCACAAATACCACTGAGATCTTTTTCCCTCTGCCAAAAATTATGGGGACATCATGAAGCCCCTTG
AGCATCTGACTTCTGGCTAATAAAGGAAATTTATTTTCATTGCAATAGTGTGTTGGAATTTTTTGTGTCT
CTCACTCGGAAGGACATATGGGAGGGCAAATCATTTAAAACATCAGAATGAGTATTTGGTTTAGAGTTTG
GCAACATATGCCCATATGCTGGCTGCCATGAACAAAGGTTGGCTATAAAGAGGTCATCAGTATATGAAAC
AGCCCCCTGCTGTCCATTCCTTATTCCATAGAAAAGCCTTGACTTGAGGTTAGATTTTTTTTATATTTTG
TTTTGTGTTATTTTTTTCTTTAACATCCCTAAAATTTTCCTTACATGTTTTACTAGCCAGATTTTTCCTC
CTCTCCTGACTACTCCCAGTCATAGCTGTCCCTCTTCTCTTATGGAGATCCCTCGACGGATCGGCCGCAA
TTCGTAATCATGTCATAGCTGTTTCCTGTGTGAAATTGTTATCCGCTCACAATTCCACACAACATACGAG
CCGGAAGCATAAAGTGTAAAGCCTGGGGTGCCTAATGAGTGAGCTAACTCACATTAATTGCGTTGCGCTC
ACTGCCCGCTTTCCAGTCGGGAAACCTGTCGTGCCAGCTGCATTAATGAATCGGCCAACGCGCGGGGAGA
GGCGGTTTGCGTATTGGGCGCTCTTCCGCTTCCTCGCTCACTGACTCGCTGCGCTCGGTCGTTCGGCTGC
GGCGAGCGGTATCAGCTCACTCAAAGGCGGTAATACGGTTATCCACAGAATCAGGGGATAACGCAGGAAA
GAACATGTGAGCAAAAGGCCAGCAAAAGGCCAGGAACCGTAAAAAGGCCGCGTTGCTGGCGTTTTTCCAT
AGGCTCCGCCCCCCTGACGAGCATCACAAAAATCGACGCTCAAGTCAGAGGTGGCGAAACCCGACAGGAC
TATAAAGATACCAGGCGTTTCCCCCTGGAAGCTCCCTCGTGCGCTCTCCTGTTCCGACCCTGCCGCTTAC
CGGATACCTGTCCGCCTTTCTCCCTTCGGGAAGCGTGGCGCTTTCTCATAGCTCACGCTGTAGGTATCTC
AGTTCGGTGTAGGTCGTTCGCTCCAAGCTGGGCTGTGTGCACGAACCCCCCGTTCAGCCCGACCGCTGCG
CCTTATCCGGTAACTATCGTCTTGAGTCCAACCCGGTAAGACACGACTTATCGCCACTGGCAGCAGCCAC
TGGTAACAGGATTAGCAGAGCGAGGTATGTAGGCGGTGCTACAGAGTTCTTGAAGTGGTGGCCTAACTAC
GGCTACACTAGAAGAACAGTATTTGGTATCTGCGCTCTGCTGAAGCCAGTTACCTTCGGAAAAAGAGTTG
GTAGCTCTTGATCCGGCAAACAAACCACCGCTGGTAGCGGTGGTTTTTTTGTTTGCAAGCAGCAGATTAC
GCGCAGAAAAAAAGGATCTCAAGAAGATCCTTTGATCTTTTCTACGGGGTCTGACGCTCAGTGGAACGAA
AACTCACGTTAAGGGATTTTGGTCATGAGATTATCAAAAAGGATCTTCACCTAGATCCTTTTAAATTAAA
AATGAAGTTTTAAATCAATCTAAAGTATATATGAGTAAACTTGGTCTGACAGTTACCAATGCTTAATCAG
TGAGGCACCTATCTCAGCGATCTGTCTATTTCGTTCATCCATAGTTGCCTGACTCCCCGTCGTGTAGATA
ACTACGATACGGGAGGGCTTACCATCTGGCCCCAGTGCTGCAATGATACCGCGAGACCCACGCTCACCGG
CTCCAGATTTATCAGCAATAAACCAGCCAGCCGGAAGGGCCGAGCGCAGAAGTGGTCCTGCAACTTTATC
CGCCTCCATCCAGTCTATTAATTGTTGCCGGGAAGCTAGAGTAAGTAGTTCGCCAGTTAATAGTTTGCGC
AACGTTGTTGCCATTGCTACAGGCATCGTGGTGTCACGCTCGTCGTTTGGTATGGCTTCATTCAGCTCCG
GTTCCCAACGATCAAGGCGAGTTACATGATCCCCCATGTTGTGCAAAAAAGCGGTTAGCTCCTTCGGTCC
TCCGATCGTTGTCAGAAGTAAGTTGGCCGCAGTGTTATCACTCATGGTTATGGCAGCACTGCATAATTCT
CTTACTGTCATGCCATCCGTAAGATGCTTTTCTGTGACTGGTGAGTACTCAACCAAGTCATTCTGAGAAT
AGTGTATGCGGCGACCGAGTTGCTCTTGCCCGGCGTCAATACGGGATAATACCGCGCCACATAGCAGAAC
TTTAAAAGTGCTCATCATTGGAAAACGTTCTTCGGGGCGAAAACTCTCAAGGATCTTACCGCTGTTGAGA
TCCAGTTCGATGTAACCCACTCGTGCACCCAACTGATCTTCAGCATCTTTTACTTTCACCAGCGTTTCTG
GGTGAGCAAAAACAGGAAGGCAAAATGCCGCAAAAAAGGGAATAAGGGCGACACGGAAATGTTGAATACT
CATACTCTTCCTTTTTCAATATTATTGAAGCATTTATCAGGGTTATTGTCTCATGAGCGGATACATATTT
GAATGTATTTAGAAAAATAAACAAATAGGGGTTCCGCGCACATTTCCCCGAAAAGTGCCACCTAAATTGT
AAGCGTTAATATTTTGTTAAAATTCGCGTTAAATTTTTGTTAAATCAGCTCATTTTTTAACCAATAGGCC
GAAATCGGCAAAATCCCTTATAAATCAAAAGAATAGACCGAGATAGGGT
[37 nt withheld, positions 5860-5896]
AAAGAACGTGGACTCCAACGTCAAAGG
[49 nt withheld, positions 5924-5972]
T
[91 nt withheld, positions 5974-6064]
G
[124 nt withheld, positions 6066-6189]
CCCATTCGCCATTCAGGCTGCGCAACTGTTGGGAAGGGCGATCGGTGCGGGCCTCTTCGCTATTACGCCA
GCTGGCGAAAGGGGGATGTGCTGCAAGGCGATTAAGTTGGGTAACGCCAGGGTTT
